>Addgene plasmid #216321 | pAAV-CMV-BDLacZ-SAS620-3'Luciferase (split CAGGT)-SV40pA | addgene full sequence | sequence record 426613 | Addgene NGS Result
TTAATGATTAACCCGCCATGCTACTTATCTACGTAGCCATGCTCTAGGAAGATCGGAATTCGCCCTTAAG
GGCGCGCCGTTTAAATAGCTAGCACGCGTTGACATTGATTATTGACTAGTTATTAATAGTAATCAATTAC
GGGGTCATTAGTTCATAGCCCATATATGGAGTTCCGCGTTACATAACTTACGGTAAATGGCCCGCCTGGC
TGACCGCCCAACGACCCCCGCCCATTGACGTCAATAATGACGTATGTTCCCATAGTAACGCCAATAGGGA
CTTTCCATTGACGTCAATGGGTGGAGTATTTACGGTAAACTGCCCACTTGGCAGTACATCAAGTGTATCA
TATGCCAAGTACGCCCCCTATTGACGTCAATGACGGTAAATGGCCCGCCTGGCATTATGCCCAGTACATG
ACCTTATGGGACTTTCCTACTTGGCAGTACATCTACGTATTAGTCATCGCTATTACCATGGTGATGCGGT
TTTGGCAGTACATCAATGGGCGTGGATAGCGGTTTGACTCACGGGGATTTCCAAGTCTCCACCCCATTGA
CGTCAATGGGAGTTTGTTTTGGCACCAAAATCAACGGGACTTTCCAAAATGTCGTAACAACTCCGCCCCA
TTGACGCAAATGGGCGGTAGGCGTGTACGGTGGGAGGTCTATATAAGCAGAGCTCGTTTAGTGAACCGTC
AGAGGTACCACCGGTCGACTAGAAGGTGCGGCCGCCATCTGACCACCTGCGAATTTTTGCATCCTGCTGT
TTAATCTGCGTTGGTTTAACCGCCTGTCTGGCTTTTTTTCACTGATGTGATCGCCTTGATGCACTGGATC
CCAACGAGTCTTTTGTCATCTACAGGTATCAGGCAAGGATATGGGCTCACTGAGACTACATCAGCTATTC
TGATTACACCCGAGGGGGATGATAAACCGGGCGCGGTCGGTAAAGTTGTTCCATTTTTTGAAGCGAAGGT
TGTGGATCTGGATACCGGGAAAACGCTGGGCGTTAATCAAAGAGGCGAACTGTGTGTGAGAGGTCCTATG
ATTATGTCCGGTTATGTAAACAATCCGGAAGCGACCAACGCCTTGATTGACAAGGATGGATGGCTACATT
CTGGAGACATAGCTTACTGGGACGAAGACGAACACTTCTTCATCGTTGACCGCCTGAAGTCTCTGATTAA
GTACAAAGGCTATCAGGTGGCTCCCGCTGAATTGGAATCCATCTTGCTCCAACACCCCAACATCTTCGAC
GCAGGTGTCGCAGGTCTTCCCGACGATGACGCCGGTGAACTTCCCGCCGCCGTTGTTGTTTTGGAGCACG
GAAAGACGATGACGGAAAAAGAGATCGTGGATTACGTCGCCAGTCAAGTAACAACCGCGAAAAAGTTGCG
CGGAGGAGTTGTGTTTGTGGACGAAGTACCGAAAGGTCTTACCGGAAAACTCGACGCAAGAAAAATCAGA
GAGATCCTCATAAAGGCCAAGAAGGGCGGAAAGATCGCCGTGTAATCTAGAGCAGTGAAAAAAATGCTTT
ATTTGTGAAATTTGTGATGCTATTGCTTTATTTGTAACCATTATAAGCTGCAATAAACAAGTTCTCGAGT
TAAGGGCGAATTCCCGATAAGGATCTTCCTAGAGCATGGCTACGTAGATAAGTAGCATGGCGGGTTAATC
ATTAACTACAAGGAACCCCTAGTGATGGAGTTGGCCACTCCCTCTCTGCGCGCTCGCTCGCTCACTGAGG
CCGGGCGACCAAAGGTCGCCCGACGCCCGGGCTTTGCCCGGGCGGCCTCAGTGAGCGAGCGAGCGCGCAG
CCTTAATTAACCTAATTCACTGGCCGTCGTTTTACAACGTCGTGACTGGGAAAACCCTGGCGTTACCCAA
CTTAATCGCCTTGCAGCACATCCCCCTTTCGCCAGCTGGCGTAATAGCGAAGAGGCCCGCACCGATCGCC
CTTCCCAACAGTTGCGCAGCCTGAATGGCGAATGGG
[124 nt withheld, positions 1997-2120]
C
[91 nt withheld, positions 2122-2212]
A
[49 nt withheld, positions 2214-2262]
CCTTTGACGTTGGAGTCCACGTTCTTT
[37 nt withheld, positions 2290-2326]
ACCCTATCTCGGTCTATTCTTTTGATTTATAAGGGATTTTGCCGATTTCGGCCTATTGGTTAAAAAATGA
GCTGATTTAACAAAAATTTAACGCGAATTTTAACAAAATATTAACGCTTACAATTTAGGTGGCACTTTTC
GGGGAAATGTGCGCGGAACCCCTATTTGTTTATTTTTCTAAATACATTCAAATATGTATCCGCTCATGAG
ACAATAACCCTGATAAATGCTTCAATAATATTGAAAAAGGAAGAGTATGAGTATTCAACATTTCCGTGTC
GCCCTTATTCCCTTTTTTGCGGCATTTTGCCTTCCTGTTTTTGCTCACCCAGAAACGCTGGTGAAAGTAA
AAGATGCTGAAGATCAGTTGGGTGCACGAGTGGGTTACATCGAACTGGATCTCAACAGCGGTAAGATCCT
TGAGAGTTTTCGCCCCGAAGAACGTTTTCCAATGATGAGCACTTTTAAAGTTCTGCTATGTGGCGCGGTA
TTATCCCGTATTGACGCCGGGCAAGAGCAACTCGGTCGCCGCATACACTATTCTCAGAATGACTTGGTTG
AGTACTCACCAGTCACAGAAAAGCATCTTACGGATGGCATGACAGTAAGAGAATTATGCAGTGCTGCCAT
AACCATGAGTGATAACACTGCGGCCAACTTACTTCTGACAACGATCGGAGGACCGAAGGAGCTAACCGCT
TTTTTGCACAACATGGGGGATCATGTAACTCGCCTTGATCGTTGGGAACCGGAGCTGAATGAAGCCATAC
CAAACGACGAGCGTGACACCACGATGCCTGTAGCAATGGCAACAACGTTGCGCAAACTATTAACTGGCGA
ACTACTTACTCTAGCTTCCCGGCAACAATTAATAGACTGGATGGAGGCGGATAAAGTTGCAGGACCACTT
CTGCGCTCGGCCCTTCCGGCTGGCTGGTTTATTGCTGATAAATCTGGAGCCGGTGAGCGTGGGTCTCGCG
GTATCATTGCAGCACTGGGGCCAGATGGTAAGCCCTCCCGTATCGTAGTTATCTACACGACGGGGAGTCA
GGCAACTATGGATGAACGAAATAGACAGATCGCTGAGATAGGTGCCTCACTGATTAAGCATTGGTAACTG
TCAGACCAAGTTTACTCATATATACTTTAGATTGATTTAAAACTTCATTTTTAATTTAAAAGGATCTAGG
TGAAGATCCTTTTTGATAATCTCATGACCAAAATCCCTTAACGTGAGTTTTCGTTCCACTGAGCGTCAGA
CCCCGTAGAAAAGATCAAAGGATCTTCTTGAGATCCTTTTTTTCTGCGCGTAATCTGCTGCTTGCAAACA
AAAAAACCACCGCTACCAGCGGTGGTTTGTTTGCCGGATCAAGAGCTACCAACTCTTTTTCCGAAGGTAA
CTGGCTTCAGCAGAGCGCAGATACCAAATACTGTTCTTCTAGTGTAGCCGTAGTTAGGCCACCACTTCAA
GAACTCTGTAGCACCGCCTACATACCTCGCTCTGCTAATCCTGTTACCAGTGGCTGCTGCCAGTGGCGAT
AAGTCGTGTCTTACCGGGTTGGACTCAAGACGATAGTTACCGGATAAGGCGCAGCGGTCGGGCTGAACGG
GGGGTTCGTGCACACAGCCCAGCTTGGAGCGAACGACCTACACCGAACTGAGATACCTACAGCGTGAGCT
ATGAGAAAGCGCCACGCTTCCCGAAGGGAGAAAGGCGGACAGGTATCCGGTAAGCGGCAGGGTCGGAACA
GGAGAGCGCACGAGGGAGCTTCCAGGGGGAAACGCCTGGTATCTTTATAGTCCTGTCGGGTTTCGCCACC
TCTGACTTGAGCGTCGATTTTTGTGATGCTCGTCAGGGGGGCGGAGCCTATGGAAAAACGCCAGCAACGC
GGCCTTTTTACGGTTCCTGGCCTTTTGCTGGCCTTTTGCTCACATGTTCTTTCCTGCGTTATCCCCTGAT
TCTGTGGATAACCGTATTACCGCCTTTGAGTGAGCTGATACCGCTCGCCGCAGCCGAACGACCGAGCGCA
GCGAGTCAGTGAGCGAGGAAGCGGAAGAGCGCCCAATACGCAAACCGCCTCTCCCCGCGCGTTGGCCGAT
TCATTAATGCAGCTGGCACGACAGGTTTCCCGACTGGAAAGCGGGCAGTGAGCGCAACGCAATTAATGTG
AGTTAGCTCACTCATTAGGCACCCCAGGCTTTACACTTTATGCTTCCGGCTCGTATGTTGTGTGGAATTG
TGAGCGGATAACAATTTCACACAGGAAACAGCTATGACCATGATTACGCCAGATTTAATTAAGGCCTTAA
TTAGGCTGCGCGCTCGCTCGCTCACTGAGGCCGCCCGGGCAAAGCCCGGGCGTCGGGCGACCTTTGGTCG
CCCGGCCTCAGTGAGCGAGCGAGCGCGCAGAGAGGGAGTGGCCAACTCCATCACTAGGGGTTCCTTGTAG
Features (pLannotate 1.2.2; 15 found; start..end, strand, type, name):
    101..480     +  enhancer       CMV enhancer: human cytomegalovirus immediate early enhancer
    481..684     +  promoter       CMV promoter: human cytomegalovirus (CMV) immediate early promoter
    863..1515    +  CDS            luciferase (fragment): firefly luciferase; luc+; enhanced luc+ version of the luciferase gene
   1522..1603    -  polyA_signal   SV40 poly(A) signal: SV40 polyadenylation signal
   1691..1821    +  repeat_region  AAV2 ITR (fragment): inverted terminal repeat of adeno-associated virus serotype 2 inverted
   1835..1992    +  CDS            lacZα (fragment): LacZα fragment of β-galactosidase; lacZ fragment
   1997..2425    +  rep_origin     f1 ori (sequence partly withheld): f1 bacteriophage origin of replication; arrow indicates direction of (+) strand synthesis
   2478..2582    +  promoter       AmpR promoter: bla
   2583..3443    +  CDS            AmpR: β-lactamase; bla; confers resistance to ampicillin, carbenicillin, and related antibiotics
   3614..4202    +  rep_origin     ori: high-copy-number ColE1/pMB1/pBR322/pUC origin of replication
   4385..4477    +  CDS            lacI (fragment): lac repressor; lacI; The lac repressor binds to the lac operator to inhibit transcription in E. coli. This inhibition can be relieved by adding lactose or isopropyl-β-D-thiogalactopyranoside (IPTG).
   4490..4511    +  protein_bind   CAP binding site: CAP binding activates transcription in the presence of cAMP. E. coli catabolite activator protein
   4526..4556    +  promoter       lac promoter: promoter for the E. coli lac operon
   4564..4580    +  protein_bind   lac operator: The lac repressor binds to the lac operator to inhibit transcription in E. coli. This inhibition can be relieved by adding lactose or isopropyl-β-D-thiogalactopyranoside (IPTG). lac repressor encoded by lacI
   4641..4771    -  repeat_region  AAV2 ITR (fragment): inverted terminal repeat of adeno-associated virus serotype 2 inverted
