[The description below was written by a language model from this plasmid's Addgene catalogue record and pLannotate feature annotations shown in this document.]
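Description:
pAAV-CMV-BDLacZ-SAS620-3'Luciferase (split CAGGT)-SV40pA is an AAV transfer plasmid built on the pAAV2.1 backbone. It carries the downstream (3') half of a split firefly luciferase reporter used to test reconstitution of a coding sequence by mRNA trans-splicing, the REVeRT approach. The 4,776-nt sequence record shows two AAV2 inverted terminal repeat fragments flanking the expression cassette. These are the elements that allow the intervening DNA to be packaged into recombinant AAV particles. The bacterial portion contains a high-copy ColE1/pUC-type origin, an f1 origin and the β-lactamase gene for ampicillin selection. Residual lacZα, lacI, lac promoter and operator fragments are also annotated, and these appear to be carry-over from the cloning vector rather than functional payload.

Between the ITRs, the CMV immediate-early enhancer and promoter drive a synthetic insert of about 780 bp, followed by an SV40 polyadenylation signal. The feature table annotates only the luc+ luciferase fragment within this insert. The roughly 180 nt between the promoter and the luciferase fragment are unannotated. Judging from the construct name, this region holds a lacZ-derived binding domain (BDLacZ) and a splice acceptor site (SAS620). In a trans-splicing design, the binding domain base-pairs with a complementary sequence on a partner transcript that carries the 5' luciferase half and a splice donor. This brings the two pre-mRNAs together so the spliceosome can join them into a full-length luciferase message. "Split CAGGT" presumably denotes the sequence context of the split point in luciferase, though the record does not explain it. Luminescence then reports reconstitution efficiency when this plasmid is combined with its 5' partner, which is not part of this record.
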