Addgene plasmid #216321: pAAV-CMV-BDLacZ-SAS620-3'Luciferase (split CAGGT)-SV40pA
Purpose: Split luciferase assay to test reconstitution via mRNA trans-splicing (REVeRT system).
Depositing lab: Elvir Becirovic. Depositing organization: Zurich University Hospital. Publication: mRNA trans-splicing dual AAV vectors for (epi)genome editing and gene therapy. Riedmayr LM, Hinrichsmeyer KS, Thalhammer SB, Mittas DM, Karguth N, Otify DY, Bohm S, Weber VJ, Bartoschek MD, Splith V, Brummer M, Ferreira R, Boon N, Wogenstein GM, Grimm C, Wijnholds J, Mehlfeld V, Michalakis S, Fenske S, Biel M, Becirovic E. Nat Commun. 2023 Oct 18;14(1):6578. doi: 10.1038/s41467-023-42386-0. PubMed 37852949.
Backbone
  Vector backbone: pAAV2.1
  Vector type: AAV
Growth in bacteria
  Bacterial resistance: Ampicillin, 100 μg/mL
  Growth temperature: 30°C
  Growth strain: NEB Stable
  Copy number: High Copy
Gene/Insert
  Gene/Insert name: Split Luciferase + splice acceptor site
  Species: Synthetic
  Insert size (bp): 780
  Promoter: CMV
  Cloning method: Restriction Enzyme; 5′ cloning site SacI (not destroyed); 3′ cloning site XbaI (not destroyed)
  Sequencing primers: 5′ CGCAAATGGGCGGTAGGCGTG; 3′ Gggaattcgcccttaactcgagaac
Terms and licenses: Academic/Nonprofit Terms; Industry Terms: Not Available to Industry
How to cite: pAAV-CMV-BDLacZ-SAS620-3'Luciferase (split CAGGT)-SV40pA was a gift from Elvir Becirovic (Addgene plasmid # 216321 ; http://n2t.net/addgene:216321 ; RRID:Addgene_216321)
